Addgene plasmid #84028: GUT BuGZ delta GLEBS
Purpose: Expression of GFP tagged mutant BuGZ in human cells
Depositing lab: Patrick Paddison. Depositing organization: Fred Hutchinson Cancer Center. Publication: BuGZ is required for Bub3 stability, Bub1 kinetochore function, and chromosome alignment. Toledo CM, Herman JA, Olsen JB, Ding Y, Corrin P, Girard EJ, Olson JM, Emili A, DeLuca JG, Paddison PJ. Dev Cell. 2014 Feb 10;28(3):282-94. doi: 10.1016/j.devcel.2013.12.014. Epub 2014 Jan 23. PubMed 24462187.
Backbone
  Vector backbone: pGIPZ
  Backbone manufacturer: Open Biosystems
  Backbone size w/o insert (bp): 10381
  Vector type: Mammalian Expression, Lentiviral
  Selectable markers: Puromycin
Growth in bacteria
  Bacterial resistance: Ampicillin and Bleocin (Zeocin), 100 & 50 μg/mL
  Growth temperature: 37°C
  Growth strain: NEB Stable
  Copy number: High Copy
Gene/Insert
  Gene/Insert name: BuGZ (alt name: ZNF207)
  Species: H. sapiens (human)
  Insert size (bp): 3218
  Mutation: delta 357−373; Q394R
  GenBank ID: 7756
  Entrez Gene: ZNF207 (a.k.a. BuGZ, hBuGZ)
  Promoter: UCOE / SFFV
  Tag / fusion protein: TurboGFP (N terminal on insert)
  Cloning method: Gibson Cloning
  Sequencing primers: 5′ GFP seq for; 3′ pCDH-rev
Resource information
  A portion of this plasmid was derived from a plasmid made by: Human ZNF207 (BuGZ) cDNA (full length) obtained from Open Biosystems (# MHS1011-202826090).
Terms and licenses: Academic/Nonprofit Terms; Industry Terms: Not Available to Industry
Depositor comments: Parental vector (pGIPZ containing a non-silencing control hairpin) was cut with XbaI + NotI to remove the CMV promoter and TurboGFP. UCOE / SFFV enhancer promoter complex and mutant ORF with N-terminal TurboGFP were PCR amplified and Gibson cloned into the cut vector.
How to cite: GUT BuGZ delta GLEBS was a gift from Patrick Paddison (Addgene plasmid # 84028 ; http://n2t.net/addgene:84028 ; RRID:Addgene_84028)
