[The description below was written by a language model from this plasmid's Addgene catalogue record and pLannotate feature annotations shown in this document.]
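Description:
GUT BuGZ delta GLEBS is a self-inactivating HIV-1-based lentiviral expression plasmid built on the pGIPZ backbone, designed to express a GFP-tagged mutant of human BuGZ (ZNF207) in human cells. It is propagated in E. coli from a high-copy ColE1/pUC origin, with selection by ampicillin (AmpR) and Zeocin, the latter from an EM7-driven BleoR cassette that sits within the lentiviral region. An f1 origin is also present. The viral elements comprise a truncated 5' LTR, the Ψ packaging signal with a gag fragment, the RRE, cPPT/CTS, WPRE and a ΔU3 3' LTR. These allow the region between the LTRs to be packaged as vector RNA, integrated into target cells, and left without LTR promoter activity after integration.

According to the depositor, the CMV promoter and TurboGFP of the parental vector were excised. They were replaced by Gibson assembly with a UCOE/SFFV enhancer-promoter element and the mutant open reading frame carrying an N-terminal TurboGFP. The feature table annotates the SFFV promoter but not the UCOE, which presumably lies in the unannotated stretch upstream of it. The BuGZ insert carries a deletion of residues 357–373, which the name indicates removes the GLEBS motif, plus a Q394R substitution. Downstream, an EMCV IRES links puromycin resistance to the same transcript, so transduced cells can be selected. The miR-30a flanking sequences of the pGIPZ hairpin cassette remain, and the parental vector contained a non-silencing control hairpin. An SV40-driven hygromycin resistance gene is annotated outside the LTRs, although the record lists only puromycin as the selectable marker. The associated publication concerns the role of BuGZ in Bub3 stability and chromosome alignment, consistent with use of this mutant to test the function of the deleted region.
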