Features (pLannotate 1.2.2; 35 found; start..end, strand, type, name):
    377..634     +  LTR            5' LTR (truncated): truncated 5' long terminal repeat (LTR) from HIV-1
    681..806     +  misc_feature   HIV-1 Ψ: packaging signal of human immunodeficiency virus type 1
    790..1128    +  CDS            HIV-1 gag (fragment): gag protein from human immunodeficiency virus 1; gag
   1303..1536    +  misc_feature   RRE: The Rev response element (RRE) of HIV-1 allows for Rev-dependent mRNA export from the nucleus to the cytoplasm.
   1913..2013    +  CDS            Rev (fragment): human immunodeficiency virus 1 (HIV-1) Rev protein; rev; enhances nuclear export of unspliced and incompletely spliced viral mRNAs
   2063..2180    +  misc_feature   cPPT/CTS: central polypurine tract and central termination sequence of HIV-1
   2245..2619    -  CDS            BleoR: antibiotic-binding protein; Sh ble from Streptoalloteichus hindustanus; confers resistance to bleomycin, phleomycin, and Zeocin™
   2639..2686    -  promoter       EM7 promoter: synthetic bacterial promoter&nbsp
   3400..3801    +  promoter       SFFV promoter: spleen focus-forming virus long terminal repeat (LTR) promoter
   3815..4510    +  CDS            TurboGFP: TurboGFP is a basic (constitutively fluorescent) green fluorescent protein published in 2006, derived from Pontellina plumata. It is reported to be a rapidly-maturing dimer with moderate acid sensitivity.
   4514..5851    +  CDS            ZNF207 (fragment): ZN207_HUMAN - Also known as BUGZ From Homo sapiens (Human).
   5871..6443    +  misc_feature   IRES: internal ribosome entry site (IRES) of the encephalomyocarditis virus (EMCV)
   6452..7048    +  CDS            PuroR: puromycin N-acetyltransferase; pac from Streptomyces alboniger; confers resistance to puromycin
   7055..7148    +  ncRNA          5' miR-30a: sequence upstream of the 71-nt precursor of the human miR-30a microRNA (Zeng et al., 2002) miRNA
   7260..7372    +  ncRNA          3' miR-30a: sequence downstream of the 71-nt precursor of the human miR-30a microRNA (Zeng et al., 2002) miRNA
   7467..7485    -  promoter       T7 promoter: promoter for bacteriophage T7 RNA polymerase
   7505..8093    +  misc_feature   WPRE: woodchuck hepatitis virus posttranscriptional regulatory element
   8110..8298    +  CDS            nef (fragment): NEF_HV1Z2 - Experimental evidence at protein level: Swiss-Prot protein existence level 1. Extracellular Nef protein targets CD4(+) T-lymphocytes for apoptosis by interacting with CXCR4 surface receptors. From Human immunodeficiency virus type 1 group M subtype D (isolate Z2/CDC-Z34) (HIV-1).
   8300..8533    +  LTR            3' LTR (ΔU3): self-inactivating 3' long terminal repeat (LTR) from HIV-1
   8640..8864    +  polyA_signal   bGH poly(A) signal: bovine growth hormone polyadenylation signal
   8868..8889    +  promoter       SV40 promoter (fragment): SV40 enhancer and early promoter
   8910..9338    +  rep_origin     f1 ori (sequence partly withheld): f1 bacteriophage origin of replication; arrow indicates direction of (+) strand synthesis
   9352..9681    +  promoter       SV40 promoter: SV40 enhancer and early promoter
   9730..10755   +  CDS            HygR: aminoglycoside phosphotransferase from E. coli; aph(4)-Ia; confers resistance to hygromycin
  10765..10890   +  CDS            ble (fragment): BLE_KLEPN - Experimental evidence at protein level: Swiss-Prot protein existence level 1. Binding protein with a strong affinity to the bleomycin family of antibiotics. Binds to CL990; an antimitotic-antibiotic compound. From Klebsiella pneumoniae.
  10885..11006   +  polyA_signal   SV40 poly(A) signal: SV40 polyadenylation signal
  11077..11099   -  protein_bind   lac operator (fragment): The lac repressor binds to the lac operator to inhibit transcription in E. coli. This inhibition can be relieved by adding lactose or isopropyl-β-D-thiogalactopyranoside (IPTG). lac repressor encoded by lacI
  11103..11133   -  promoter       lac promoter: promoter for the E. coli lac operon
  11148..11169   -  protein_bind   CAP binding site: CAP binding activates transcription in the presence of cAMP. E. coli catabolite activator protein
  11182..11274   -  CDS            lacI (fragment): lac repressor; lacI; The lac repressor binds to the lac operator to inhibit transcription in E. coli. This inhibition can be relieved by adding lactose or isopropyl-β-D-thiogalactopyranoside (IPTG).
  11457..12045   -  rep_origin     ori: high-copy-number ColE1/pMB1/pBR322/pUC origin of replication
  12216..13076   -  CDS            AmpR: β-lactamase; bla; confers resistance to ampicillin, carbenicillin, and related antibiotics
  13077..13181   -  promoter       AmpR promoter: bla
  13229..13363   +  polyA_signal   SV40 poly(A) signal: SV40 polyadenylation signal
  13530..329     +  CDS            nef (fragment) (across the origin): NEF_HV1BR - Experimental evidence at protein level: Swiss-Prot protein existence level 1. Extracellular Nef protein targets CD4(+) T-lymphocytes for apoptosis by interacting with CXCR4 surface receptors (PubMed:14990729). From Human immunodeficiency virus type 1 group M subtype B (isolate BRU/LAI) (HIV-1).
>Addgene plasmid #84028 | GUT BuGZ delta GLEBS | depositor full sequence | sequence record 164117 | Full plasmid sequence
TGGAAGGGCTAATTCACTCCCAAAGAAGACAAGATATCCTTGATCTGTGGATCTACCACACACAAGGCTA
CTTCCCTGATTAGCAGAACTACACACCAGGGCCAGGGGTCAGATATCCACTGACCTTTGGATGGTGCTAC
AAGCTAGTACCAGTTGAGCCAGATAAGGTAGAAGAGGCCAATAAAGGAGAGAACACCAGCTTGTTACACC
CTGTGAGCCTGCATGGGATGGATGACCCGGAGAGAGAAGTGTTAGAGTGGAGGTTTGACAGCCGCCTAGC
ATTTCATCACGTGGCCCGAGAGCTGCATCCGGAGTACTTCAAGAACTGCTGATATCGAGCTTGCTACAAG
GGACTTTCCGCTGGGGACTTTCCAGGGAGGCGTGGCCTGGGCGGGACTGGGGAGTGGCGAGCCCTCAGAT
CCTGCATATAAGCAGCTGCTTTTTGCCTGTACTGGGTCTCTCTGGTTAGACCAGATCTGAGCCTGGGAGC
TCTCTGGCTAACTAGGGAACCCACTGCTTAAGCCTCAATAAAGCTTGCCTTGAGTGCTTCAAGTAGTGTG
TGCCCGTCTGTTGTGTGACTCTGGTAACTAGAGATCCCTCAGACCCTTTTAGTCAGTGTGGAAAATCTCT
AGCAGTGGCGCCCGAACAGGGACTTGAAAGCGAAAGGGAAACCAGAGGAGCTCTCTCGACGCAGGACTCG
GCTTGCTGAAGCGCGCACGGCAAGAGGCGAGGGGCGGCGACTGGTGAGTACGCCAAAAATTTTGACTAGC
GGAGGCTAGAAGGAGAGAGATGGGTGCGAGAGCGTCAGTATTAAGCGGGGGAGAATTAGATCGCGATGGG
AAAAAATTCGGTTAAGGCCAGGGGGAAAGAAAAAATATAAATTAAAACATATAGTATGGGCAAGCAGGGA
GCTAGAACGATTCGCAGTTAATCCTGGCCTGTTAGAAACATCAGAAGGCTGTAGACAAATACTGGGACAG
CTACAACCATCCCTTCAGACAGGATCAGAAGAACTTAGATCATTATATAATACAGTAGCAACCCTCTATT
GTGTGCATCAAAGGATAGAGATAAAAGACACCAAGGAAGCTTTAGACAAGATAGAGGAAGAGCAAAACAA
AAGTAAGACCACCGCACAGCAAGCGGCCGGCCGCTGATCTTCAGACCTGGAGGAGGAGATATGAGGGACA
ATTGGAGAAGTGAATTATATAAATATAAAGTAGTAAAAATTGAACCATTAGGAGTAGCACCCACCAAGGC
AAAGAGAAGAGTGGTGCAGAGAGAAAAAAGAGCAGTGGGAATAGGAGCTTTGTTCCTTGGGTTCTTGGGA
GCAGCAGGAAGCACTATGGGCGCAGCGTCAATGACGCTGACGGTACAGGCCAGACAATTATTGTCTGGTA
TAGTGCAGCAGCAGAACAATTTGCTGAGGGCTATTGAGGCGCAACAGCATCTGTTGCAACTCACAGTCTG
GGGCATCAAGCAGCTCCAGGCAAGAATCCTGGCTGTGGAAAGATACCTAAAGGATCAACAGCTCCTGGGG
ATTTGGGGTTGCTCTGGAAAACTCATTTGCACCACTGCTGTGCCTTGGAATGCTAGTTGGAGTAATAAAT
CTCTGGAACAGATTTGGAATCACACGACCTGGATGGAGTGGGACAGAGAAATTAACAATTACACAAGCTT
AATACACTCCTTAATTGAAGAATCGCAAAACCAGCAAGAAAAGAATGAACAAGAATTATTGGAATTAGAT
AAATGGGCAAGTTTGTGGAATTGGTTTAACATAACAAATTGGCTGTGGTATATAAAATTATTCATAATGA
TAGTAGGAGGCTTGGTAGGTTTAAGAATAGTTTTTGCTGTACTTTCTATAGTGAATAGAGTTAGGCAGGG
ATATTCACCATTATCGTTTCAGACCCACCTCCCAACCCCGAGGGGACCCGACAGGCCCGAAGGAATAGAA
GAAGAAGGTGGAGAGAGAGACAGAGACAGATCCATTCGATTAGTGAACGGATCGGCACTGCGTGCGCCAA
TTCTGCAGACAAATGGCAGTATTCATCCACAATTTTAAAAGAAAAGGGGGGATTGGGGGGTACAGTGCAG
GGGAAAGAATAGTAGACATAATAGCAACAGACATACAAACTAAAGAATTACAAAAACAAATTACAAAAAT
TCAAAATTTTCGGGTTTATTACAGGGACAGCAGAGATCCAGTTTGGTTAGTACCGGGCCCGCTCTAGTCC
GGAATCAGTCCTGCTCCTCGGCCACGAAGTGCACGCAGTTGCCGGCCGGGTCGCGCAGGGCGAACTCCCG
CCCCCACGGCTGCTCGCCGATCTCGGTCATGGCCGGCCCGGAGGCGTCCCGGAAGTTCGTGGACACGACC
TCCGACCACTCGGCGTACAGCTCGTCCAGGCCGCGCACCCACACCCAGGCCAGGGTGTTGTCCGGCACCA
CCTGGTCCTGGACCGCGCTGATGAACAGGGTCACGTCGTCCCGGACCACACCGGCGAAGTCGTCCTCCAC
GAAGTCCCGGGAGAACCCGAGCCGGTCGGTCCAGAACTCGACCGCTCCGGCGACGTCGCGCGCGGTGAGC
ACCGGAACGGCACTGGTCAACTTGGCCATGGTGGCCCTCCTATAGTGAGTCGTATTATACTATGCCGATA
TACTATGCCGATGATTAATTGTCAACACGTGCTGCAGGTCCGAGGTTCTAGACCGCGTGTGGCATCTGAA
GCACCACCAGCGAGCGAGAGCTAGAGAGAAGGAAAGCCACCGACTTCACCGCCTCCGAGCTGCTCCGGGT
CGCGGGTCTGCAGCGTCTCCGGCCCTCCGCGCCTACAGCTCAAGCCACATCCGAAGGGGGAGGGAGCCGG
GAGCTGCGCGCGGGGCCGCCGGGGGGAGGGGTGGCACCGCCCACGCCGGGCGGCCACGAAGGGCGGGGCA
GCGGGCGCGCGCCCGGCGGGGGGAGGGGCCGCGCGCCGCGCCCGCTGGGAATTGGGGCCCTAGGGGGAGG
GCGGAGGCGCCGACGACCGCGGCACTTACCGTTCGCGGCGTGGCGCCCGGTGGTCCCCAAGGGGAGGGAA
GGGGGAGGCGGGGCGAGGACAGTGACCGGAGTCTCCTCAGCGGTGGCTTTTCTGCTTGGCAGCCTCAGCG
GCTGGCGCCAAAACCGGACTCCGCCCACTTCCTCGCCCCTGCGGTGCGAGGGTGTGGAATCCTCCAGACG
CTGGGGGAGGGGGAGTTGGGAGCTTAAAAACTAGTACCCCTTTGGGACCACTTTCAGCAGCGAACTCTCC
TGTACACCAGGGGTCAGTTCCACAGACGCGGGCCAGGGGTGGGTCATTGCGGCGTGAACAATAATTTGAC
TAGAAGTTGATTCGGGTGTTTCCGGAATTCCTAGCTGCAGTAACGCCATTTTGCAAGGCATGGAAAAATA
CCAAACCAAGAATAGAGAAGTTCAGATCAAGGGCGGGTACATGAAAATAGCTAACGTTGGGCCAAACAGG
ATATCTGCGGTGAGCAGTTTCGGCCCCGGCCCGGGGCCAAGAACAGATGGTCACCGCAGTTTCGGCCCCG
GCCCGAGGCCAAGAACAGATGGTCCCCAGATATGGCCCAACCCTCAGCAGTTTCTTAAGACCCATCAGAT
GTTTCCAGGCTCCCCCAAGGACCTGAAATGACCCTGCGCCTTATTTGAATTAACCAATCAGCCTGCTTCT
CGCTTCTGTTCGCGCGCTTCTGCTTCCCGAGCTCTATAAAAGAGCTCACAACCCCTCACTCGGCGCGCCA
GTCCTCCGACAGACTGAGTCGCCCGCTGGAGACCATGGAGAGCGACGAGAGCGGCCTGCCCGCCATGGAG
ATCGAGTGCCGCATCACCGGCACCCTGAACGGCGTGGAGTTCGAGCTGGTGGGCGGCGGAGAGGGCACCC
CCGAGCAGGGCCGCATGACCAACAAGATGAAGAGCACCAAAGGCGCCCTGACCTTCAGCCCCTACCTGCT
GAGCCACGTGATGGGCTACGGCTTCTACCACTTCGGCACCTACCCCAGCGGCTACGAGAACCCCTTCCTG
CACGCCATCAACAACGGCGGCTACACCAACACCCGCATCGAGAAGTACGAGGACGGCGGCGTGCTGCACG
TGAGCTTCAGCTACCGCTACGAGGCCGGCCGCGTGATCGGCGACTTCAAGGTGATGGGCACCGGCTTCCC
CGAGGACAGCGTGATCTTCACCGACAAGATCATCCGCAGCAACGCCACCGTGGAGCACCTGCACCCCATG
GGCGATAACGATCTGGATGGCAGCTTCACCCGCACCTTCAGCCTGCGCGACGGCGGCTACTACAGCTCCG
TGGTGGACAGCCACATGCACTTCAAGAGCGCCATCCACCCCAGCATCCTGCAGAACGGGGGCCCCATGTT
CGCCTTCCGCCGCGTGGAGGAGGATCACAGCAACACCGAGCTGGGCATCGTGGAGTACCAGCACGCCTTC
AAGACCCCGGATGCAGATGCCGGTGAAGAATACATGGGTCGCAAGAAGAAGAAGCAGCTGAAGCCGTGGT
GCTGGTATTGTAATAGAGATTTTGATGATGAGAAGATCCTTATTCAGCACCAAAAAGCAAAGCATTTTAA
ATGCCATATATGTCACAAGAAATTGTATACAGGACCTGGCTTAGCTATTCATTGCATGCAGGTACATAAA
GAAACAATAGATGCCGTACCAAATGCAATACCTGGAAGAACAGACATAGAGTTGGAAATATATGGTATGG
AAGGTATTCCAGAAAAAGACATGGATGAAAGACGACGACTTCTTGAACAGAAAACACAAGAAAGTCAAAA
AAAGAAGCAACAAGATGATTCTGATGAATATGATGATGACGACTCTGCAGCCTCAACTTCATTTCAGCCA
CAGCCTGTTCAACCTCAGCAAGGTTATATTCCTCCAATGGCACAGCCAGGACTGCCACCAGTACCAGGAG
CACCAGGAATGCCTCCAGGCATACCTCCATTAATGCCAGGTGTTCCTCCTCTGATGCCAGGAATGCCACC
AGTTATGCCAGGCATGCCACCTGGATTGCATCATCAGAGAAAATACACCCAGTCATTTTGCGGTGAAAAC
ATAATGATGCCAATGGGTGGAATGATGCCACCTGGACCAGGAATACCACCTCTGATGCCTGGAATGCCAC
CAGGTATGCCCCCACCTGTTCCACGTCCTGGAATTCCTCCAATGACTCAAGCACAGGCTGTTTCAGCGCC
AGGTATTCTTAATAGACCACCTGCACCAACAGCAACTGTACCTGCCCCACAGCCTCCAGTTACTAAGCCT
CTTTTCCCCAGTGCTGGACAGGCTCAGGCAGCTGTCCAAGGACCTGTTGGTACAGATTTCAAACCCTTAA
ATAGTACCCCTGCAACAACTACAGAACCCCCAAAGCCTACATTCCCTGCTTATACACAGTCTACAGCTTC
AACAACTAGTACAACAAATAGTACTGCAGCTAAACCAGCGGCTTCAATAACAAGTAAGCCTGCTACACTT
ACAACAACTAGTGCAACCAGTAAGTTGATCCATCCAGATGAGGATATATCCCCAGGACAGGCCCCCATCG
GTAATCCACCAGTTGGACCAATTGGAGGTATGATGCCACCACGGCCAGGCATCCCACAGCAACAAGGAAT
GAGACCCCCAATGCCACCTCATGGTCAGTATGGTGGTCATCATCAAGGCATGCCAGGATACCTTCCTGGT
GCTATGCCCCCGTATGGGCAGGGACCGCCAATGGTGCCCCCTTACCAGGGTGGGCCTCCTCGACCTCCGA
TGGGAATGAGACCTCCTGTAATGTCGCAAGGTGGCCGTTACTGAGCGGCCGCAAATTCCGCCCCTCTCCC
TCCCCCCCCCCTAACGTTACTGGCCGAAGCCGCTTGGAATAAGGCCGGTGTGCGTTTGTCTATATGTTAT
TTTCCACCATATTGCCGTCTTTTGGCAATGTGAGGGCCCGGAAACCTGGCCCTGTCTTCTTGACGAGCAT
TCCTAGGGGTCTTTCCCCTCTCGCCAAAGGAATGCAAGGTCTGTTGAATGTCGTGAAGGAAGCAGTTCCT
CTGGAAGCTTCTTGAAGACAAACAACGTCTGTAGCGACCCTTTGCAGGCAGCGGAACCCCCCACCTGGCG
ACAGGTGCCTCTGCGGCCAAAAGCCACGTGTATAAGATACACCTGCAAAGGCGGCACAACCCCAGTGCCA
CGTTGTGAGTTGGATAGTTGTGGAAAGAGTCAAATGGCTCTCCTCAAGCGTATTCAACAAGGGGCTGAAG
GATGCCCAGAAGGTACCCCATTGTATGGGATCTGATCTGGGGCCTCGGTGCACATGCTTTACATGTGTTT
AGTCGAGGTTAAAAAAACGTCTAGGCCCCCCGAACCACGGGGACGTGGTTTTCCTTTGAAAAACACGATA
ATACCATGGCCACCGAGTACAAGCCCACGGTGCGCCTCGCCACCCGCGACGACGTCCCCCGGGCCGTACG
CACCCTCGCCGCCGCGTTCGCCGACTACCCCGCCACGCGCCACACCGTCGACCCGGACCGCCACATCGAG
CGGGTCACCGAGCTGCAAGAACTCTTCCTCACGCGCGTCGGGCTCGACATCGGCAAGGTGTGGGTCGCGG
ACGACGGCGCCGCGGTGGCGGTCTGGACCACGCCGGAGAGCGTCGAAGCGGGGGCGGTGTTCGCCGAGAT
CGGCTCGCGCATGGCCGAGTTGAGCGGTTCCCGGCTGGCCGCGCAGCAACAGATGGAAGGCCTCCTGGCG
CCGCACCGGCCCAAGGAGCCCGCGTGGTTCCTGGCCACCGTCGGCGTCTCGCCCGACCACCAGGGCAAGG
GTCTGGGCAGCGCCGTCGTGCTCCCCGGAGTGGAGGCGGCCGAGCGCGCTGGGGTGCCCGCCTTCCTGGA
GACCTCCGCGCCCCGCAACCTCCCCTTCTACGAGCGGCTCGGCTTCACCGTCACCGCCGACGTCGAGGTG
CCCGAAGGACCGCGCACCTGGTGCATGACCCGCAAGCCCGGTGCCTGAGTTTGTTTGAATGAGGCTTCAG
TACTTTACAGAATCGTTGCCTGCACATCTTGGAAACACTTGCTGGGATTACTTCTTCAGGTTAACCCAAC
AGAAGGCTCGAGAAGGTATATTGCTGTTGACAGTGAGCGATCTCGCTTGGGCGAGAGTAAGTAGTGAAGC
CACAGATGTACTTACTCTCGCCCAAGCGAGAGTGCCTACTGCCTCGGAATTCAAGGGGCTACTTTAGGAG
CAATTATCTTGTTTACTAAAACTGAATACCTTGCTATCTCTTTGATACATTTTTACAAAGCTGAATTAAA
ATGGTATAAATTAAATCACTTTTTTCAATTGGAAGACTAATGCGGCCGGCCATTACTCCGTCTCGTGTCT
TGTTGCATATGTCTGCTGGTTTGTTTGATGTTGTTTGCGGGCGGGCCCTATAGTGAGTCGTATTACCTAG
GACGCGTCTGGAACAATCAACCTCTGGATTACAAAATTTGTGAAAGATTGACTGGTATTCTTAACTATGT
TGCTCCTTTTACGCTATGTGGATACGCTGCTTTAATGCCTTTGTATCATGCTATTGCTTCCCGTATGGCT
TTCATTTTCTCCTCCTTGTATAAATCCTGGTTGCTGTCTCTTTATGAGGAGTTGTGGCCCGTTGTCAGGC
AACGTGGCGTGGTGTGCACTGTGTTTGCTGACGCAACCCCCACTGGTTGGGGCATTGCCACCACCTGTCA
GCTCCTTTCCGGGACTTTCGCTTTCCCCCTCCCTATTGCCACGGCGGAACTCATCGCCGCCTGCCTTGCC
CGCTGCTGGACAGGGGCTCGGCTGTTGGGCACTGACAATTCCGTGGTGTTGTCGGGGAAGCTGACGTCCT
TTCCATGGCTGCTCGCCTGTGTTGCCACCTGGATTCTGCGCGGGACGTCCTTCTGCTACGTCCCTTCGGC
CCTCAATCCAGCGGACCTTCCTTCCCGCGGCCTGCTGCCGGCTCTGCGGCCTCTTCCGCGTCTTCGCCTT
CGCCCTCAGACGAGTCGGATCTCCCTTTGGGCCGCCTCCCCGCCTGGAATTAATTCTGCAGTCGAGACCT
AGAAAAACATGGAGCAATCACAAGTAGCAATACAGCAGCTACCAATGCTGATTGTGCCTGGCTAGAAGCA
CAAGAGGAGGAGGAGGTGGGTTTTCCAGTCACACCTCAGGTACCTTTAAGACCAATGACTTACAAGGCAG
CTGTAGATCTTAGCCACTTTTTAAAAGAAAAGAGGGGACTGGAAGGGCTAATTCACTCCCAACGAAGACA
AGATCTGCTTTTTGCTTGTACTGGGTCTCTCTGGTTAGACCAGATCTGAGCCTGGGAGCTCTCTGGCTAA
CTAGGGAACCCACTGCTTAAGCCTCAATAAAGCTTGCCTTGAGTGCTTCAAGTAGTGTGTGCCCGTCTGT
TGTGTGACTCTGGTAACTAGAGATCCCTCAGACCCTTTTAGTCAGTGTGGAAAATCTCTAGCAGTAGTAG
TTCATGTCATCTTATTATTCAGTATTTATAACTTGCAAAGAAATGAATATCAGAGAGTGAGAGGCCTTGA
CATTGTTTAAACCCGCTGATCAGCCTCGACTGTGCCTTCTAGTTGCCAGCCATCTGTTGTTTGCCCCTCC
CCCGTGCCTTCCTTGACCCTGGAAGGTGCCACTCCCACTGTCCTTTCCTAATAAAATGAGGAAATTGCAT
CGCATTGTCTGAGTAGGTGTCATTCTATTCTGGGGGGTGGGGTGGGGCAGGACAGCAAGGGGGAGGATTG
GGAAGACAATAGCAGGCATGCTGGGGATGCGGTGGGCTCTATGGCTTCTGAGGCGGAAAGAACCAGCTGG
GGCTCTAGGGGGTATCCCC
[124 nt withheld, positions 8910-9033]
C
[91 nt withheld, positions 9035-9125]
A
[49 nt withheld, positions 9127-9175]
CCTTTGACGTTGGAGTCCACGTTCTTT
[37 nt withheld, positions 9203-9239]
ACCCTATCTCGGTCTATTCTTTTGATTTATAAGGGATTTTGCCGATTTCGGCCTATTGGTTAAAAAATGA
GCTGATTTAACAAAAATTTAACGCGAATTAATTCTGTGGAATGTGTGTCAGTTAGGGTGTGGAAAGTCCC
CAGGCTCCCCAGCAGGCAGAAGTATGCAAAGCATGCATCTCAATTAGTCAGCAACCAGGTGTGGAAAGTC
CCCAGGCTCCCCAGCAGGCAGAAGTATGCAAAGCATGCATCTCAATTAGTCAGCAACCATAGTCCCGCCC
CTAACTCCGCCCATCCCGCCCCTAACTCCGCCCAGTTCCGCCCATTCTCCGCCCCATGGCTGACTAATTT
TTTTTATTTATGCAGAGGCCGAGGCCGCCTCTGCCTCTGAGCTATTCCAGAAGTAGTGAGGAGGCTTTTT
TGGAGGCCTAGGCTTTTGCAAAAAGCTCCCGGGAGCTTGTATATCCATTTTCGGATCTGATCAGCACGTG
ATGAAAAAGCCTGAACTCACCGCGACGTCTGTCGAGAAGTTTCTGATCGAAAAGTTCGACAGCGTCTCCG
ACCTGATGCAGCTCTCGGAGGGCGAAGAATCTCGTGCTTTCAGCTTCGATGTAGGAGGGCGTGGATATGT
CCTGCGGGTAAATAGCTGCGCCGATGGTTTCTACAAAGATCGTTATGTTTATCGGCACTTTGCATCGGCC
GCGCTCCCGATTCCGGAAGTGCTTGACATTGGGGAATTCAGCGAGAGCCTGACCTATTGCATCTCCCGCC
GTGCACAGGGTGTCACGTTGCAAGACCTGCCTGAAACCGAACTGCCCGCTGTTCTGCAGCCGGTCGCGGA
GGCCATGGATGCGATCGCTGCGGCCGATCTTAGCCAGACGAGCGGGTTCGGCCCATTCGGACCGCAAGGA
ATCGGTCAATACACTACATGGCGTGATTTCATATGCGCGATTGCTGATCCCCATGTGTATCACTGGCAAA
CTGTGATGGACGACACCGTCAGTGCGTCCGTCGCGCAGGCTCTCGATGAGCTGATGCTTTGGGCCGAGGA
CTGCCCCGAAGTCCGGCACCTCGTGCACGCGGATTTCGGCTCCAACAATGTCCTGACGGACAATGGCCGC
ATAACAGCGGTCATTGACTGGAGCGAGGCGATGTTCGGGGATTCCCAATACGAGGTCGCCAACATCTTCT
TCTGGAGGCCGTGGTTGGCTTGTATGGAGCAGCAGACGCGCTACTTCGAGCGGAGGCATCCGGAGCTTGC
AGGATCGCCGCGGCTCCGGGCGTATATGCTCCGCATTGGTCTTGACCAACTCTATCAGAGCTTGGTTGAC
GGCAATTTCGATGATGCAGCTTGGGCGCAGGGTCGATGCGACGCAATCGTCCGATCCGGAGCCGGGACTG
TCGGGCGTACACAAATCGCCCGCAGAAGCGCGGCCGTCTGGACCGATGGCTGTGTAGAAGTACTCGCCGA
TAGTGGAAACCGACGCCCCAGCACTCGTCCGAGGGCAAAGGAATAGCACGTGCTACGAGATTTCGATTCC
ACCGCCGCCTTCTATGAAAGGTTGGGCTTCGGAATCGTTTTCCGGGACGCCGGCTGGATGATCCTCCAGC
GCGGGGATCTCATGCTGGAGTTCTTCGCCCACCCCAACTTGTTTATTGCAGCTTATAATGGTTACAAATA
AAGCAATAGCATCACAAATTTCACAAATAAAGCATTTTTTTCACTGCATTCTAGTTGTGGTTTGTCCAAA
CTCATCAATGTATCTTATCATGTCTGTATACCGTCGACCTCTAGCTAGAGCTTGGCGTAATCATGGTCAT
AGCTGTTTCCTGTGTGAAATTGTTATCCGCTCACAATTCCACACAACATACGAGCCGGAAGCATAAAGTG
TAAAGCCTGGGGTGCCTAATGAGTGAGCTAACTCACATTAATTGCGTTGCGCTCACTGCCCGCTTTCCAG
TCGGGAAACCTGTCGTGCCAGCTGCATTAATGAATCGGCCAACGCGCGGGGAGAGGCGGTTTGCGTATTG
GGCGCTCTTCCGCTTCCTCGCTCACTGACTCGCTGCGCTCGGTCGTTCGGCTGCGGCGAGCGGTATCAGC
TCACTCAAAGGCGGTAATACGGTTATCCACAGAATCAGGGGATAACGCAGGAAAGAACATGTGAGCAAAA
GGCCAGCAAAAGGCCAGGAACCGTAAAAAGGCCGCGTTGCTGGCGTTTTTCCATAGGCTCCGCCCCCCTG
ACGAGCATCACAAAAATCGACGCTCAAGTCAGAGGTGGCGAAACCCGACAGGACTATAAAGATACCAGGC
GTTTCCCCCTGGAAGCTCCCTCGTGCGCTCTCCTGTTCCGACCCTGCCGCTTACCGGATACCTGTCCGCC
TTTCTCCCTTCGGGAAGCGTGGCGCTTTCTCATAGCTCACGCTGTAGGTATCTCAGTTCGGTGTAGGTCG
TTCGCTCCAAGCTGGGCTGTGTGCACGAACCCCCCGTTCAGCCCGACCGCTGCGCCTTATCCGGTAACTA
TCGTCTTGAGTCCAACCCGGTAAGACACGACTTATCGCCACTGGCAGCAGCCACTGGTAACAGGATTAGC
AGAGCGAGGTATGTAGGCGGTGCTACAGAGTTCTTGAAGTGGTGGCCTAACTACGGCTACACTAGAAGAA
CAGTATTTGGTATCTGCGCTCTGCTGAAGCCAGTTACCTTCGGAAAAAGAGTTGGTAGCTCTTGATCCGG
CAAACAAACCACCGCTGGTAGCGGTGGTTTTTTTGTTTGCAAGCAGCAGATTACGCGCAGAAAAAAAGGA
TCTCAAGAAGATCCTTTGATCTTTTCTACGGGGTCTGACGCTCAGTGGAACGAAAACTCACGTTAAGGGA
TTTTGGTCATGAGATTATCAAAAAGGATCTTCACCTAGATCCTTTTAAATTAAAAATGAAGTTTTAAATC
AATCTAAAGTATATATGAGTAAACTTGGTCTGACAGTTACCAATGCTTAATCAGTGAGGCACCTATCTCA
GCGATCTGTCTATTTCGTTCATCCATAGTTGCCTGACTCCCCGTCGTGTAGATAACTACGATACGGGAGG
GCTTACCATCTGGCCCCAGTGCTGCAATGATACCGCGAGACCCACGCTCACCGGCTCCAGATTTATCAGC
AATAAACCAGCCAGCCGGAAGGGCCGAGCGCAGAAGTGGTCCTGCAACTTTATCCGCCTCCATCCAGTCT
ATTAATTGTTGCCGGGAAGCTAGAGTAAGTAGTTCGCCAGTTAATAGTTTGCGCAACGTTGTTGCCATTG
CTACAGGCATCGTGGTGTCACGCTCGTCGTTTGGTATGGCTTCATTCAGCTCCGGTTCCCAACGATCAAG
GCGAGTTACATGATCCCCCATGTTGTGCAAAAAAGCGGTTAGCTCCTTCGGTCCTCCGATCGTTGTCAGA
AGTAAGTTGGCCGCAGTGTTATCACTCATGGTTATGGCAGCACTGCATAATTCTCTTACTGTCATGCCAT
CCGTAAGATGCTTTTCTGTGACTGGTGAGTACTCAACCAAGTCATTCTGAGAATAGTGTATGCGGCGACC
GAGTTGCTCTTGCCCGGCGTCAATACGGGATAATACCGCGCCACATAGCAGAACTTTAAAAGTGCTCATC
ATTGGAAAACGTTCTTCGGGGCGAAAACTCTCAAGGATCTTACCGCTGTTGAGATCCAGTTCGATGTAAC
CCACTCGTGCACCCAACTGATCTTCAGCATCTTTTACTTTCACCAGCGTTTCTGGGTGAGCAAAAACAGG
AAGGCAAAATGCCGCAAAAAAGGGAATAAGGGCGACACGGAAATGTTGAATACTCATACTCTTCCTTTTT
CAATATTATTGAAGCATTTATCAGGGTTATTGTCTCATGAGCGGATACATATTTGAATGTATTTAGAAAA
ATAAACAAATAGGGGTTCCGCGCACATTTCCCCGAAAAGTGCCACCTGACGTCGACGGATCGGGAGATCA
ACTTGTTTATTGCAGCTTATAATGGTTACAAATAAAGCAATAGCATCACAAATTTCACAAATAAAGCATT
TTTTTCACTGCATTCTAGTTGTGGTTTGTCCAAACTCATCAATGTATCTTATCATGTCTGGATCAACTGG
ATAACTCAAGCTAACCAAAATCATCCCAAACTTCCCACCCCATACCCTATTACCACTGCCAATTACCTGT
GGTTTCATTTACTCTAAACCTGTGATTCCTCTGAATTATTTTCATTTTAAAGAAATTGTATTTGTTAAAT
ATGTACTACAAACTTAGTAGT
