>Addgene plasmid #84028 | GUT BuGZ delta GLEBS | addgene partial sequence | sequence record 162497 | SFFVpro-F 5'-CTTCTGCTTCCCGAGCTCTA-3'
GCGCGCCAGTCCTCCGACAGACTGAGTCGCCCGCTGGAGACCATGGAGAGCGACGAGAGCGGCCTGCCCG
CCATGGAGATCGAGTGCCGCATCACCGGCACCCTGAACGGCGTGGAGTTCGAGCTGGTGGGCGGCGGAGA
GGGCACCCCCGAGCAGGGCCGCATGACCAACAAGATGAAGAGCACCAAAGGCGCCCTGACCTTCAGCCCC
TACCTGCTGAGCCACGTGATGGGCTACGGCTTCTACCACTTCGGCACCTACCCCAGCGGCTACGAGAACC
CCTTCCTGCACGCCATCAACAACGGCGGCTACACCAACACCCGCATCGAGAAGTACGAGGACGGCGGCGT
GCTGCACGTGAGCTTCAGCTACCGCTACGAGGCCGGCCGCGTGATCGGCGACTTCAAGGTGATGGGCACC
GGCTTCCCCGAGGACAGCGTGATCTTCACCGACAAGATCATCCGCAGCAACGCCACCGTGGAGCACCTGC
ACCCCATGGGCGATAACGATCTGGATGGCAGCTTCACCCGCACCTTCAGCCTGCGCGACGGCGGCTACTA
CAGCTCCGTGGTGGACAGCCACATGCACTTCAAGAGCGCCATCCACCCCAGCATCCTGCAGAACGGGGGC
CCCATGTTCGCCTTCCGCCGCGTGGAGGAGGATCACAGCAACACCGAGCTGGGCATCGTGGAGTACCAGC
ACGCCTTCAAGACCCCGGATGCAGATGCCGGTGAAGAATACATGGGTCGCA
