>Addgene plasmid #84028 | GUT BuGZ delta GLEBS | addgene partial sequence | sequence record 162498 | pCDH-rev 5'-GCATTCCTTTGGCGAGAG-3'
GCCAGGTTTCCGGGCCCTCACATTGCCAAAAGACGGCAATATGGTGGAAAATAACATATAGACAAACGCA
CACCGGCCTTATTCCAAGCGGCTTCGGCCAGTAACGTTAGGGGGGGGGGAGGGAGAGGGGCGGAATTTGC
GGCCGCTCAGTAACGGCCACCTTGCGACATTACAGGAGGTCTCATTCCCATCGGAGGTCGAGGAGGCCCA
CCCTGGTAAGGGGGCACCATTGGCGGTCCCTGCCCATACGGGGGCATAGCACCAGGAAGGTATCCTGGCA
TGCCTTGATGATGACCACCATACTGACCATGAGGTGGCATTGGGGGTCTCATTCCTTGCTGCTGTGGGAT
GCCTGGCCGTGGTGGCATCATACCTCCAATTGGTCCAACTGGTGGATTACCGATGGGGGCCTGTCCTGGG
GATATATCCTCATCTGGATGGATCAACTTACTGGTTGCACTAGTTGTTGTAAGTGTAGCAGGCTTACTTG
TTATTGAAGCCGCTGGTTTAGCTGCAGTACTATTTGTTGTACTAGTTGTTGAAGCTGTAGACTGTGTATA
AGCAGGGAATGTAGGCTTTGGGGGTTCTGTAGTTGTTGCAGGGGTACTATTTAAGGGTTTGAAATCTGTA
CCAACAGGTCCTTGGACAGCTGCCTGAGCCTGTCCAGCACTGGGGAAAAGAGGCTTAGTAACTGGAGGCT
GTGGGGCAGGTACAGTTGCTGTTGGTGCAGGTGGTCTATTAAGAATACCTGGCGCTGAA
